>Addgene plasmid #37949 | MSCV-N BVLF1.5 | depositor partial sequence | sequence record 47779 | Tag and partial insert
AAGGATGACGATGACAAGCTCGATGGAGGATACCCATACGATGTTCCAGATTACGCTGCTCGAGGTTATC
AAACAAGTTTGTACAAAAAAGTTGGCATGTTAATGGGACTGGGGGTGCGCGGGGATGACGCGCGAATGAC
ACCTGGGATTCACGGGCTCCTCCTGAAGATGCTAAAGAACTGGCCGCTTTGCGCTCTGCGCGAGGACGAG
CTCAGGTTTTTGCACCTATCCCTGACCAAGCTGCTGACCCTAAGTGTTAACTTTTACCTGTGGCGGGAAG
CCGTGATAAATA
