>Addgene plasmid #37949 | MSCV-N BVLF1.5 | addgene partial sequence | sequence record 50685 | pLXSN-5
CTCACTCCTTCTCTAGGCGCCGGAATTAGATCTGCCACCATGGACTACAAGGATGACGATGACAAGCTCG
ATGGAGGATACCCATACGATGTTCCAGATTACGCTGCTCGAGGTTATCAAACAAGTTTGTACAAAAAAGT
TGGCATGTTAATGGGACTGGGGGTGCGCGGGGATGACGCGCGAATGACACCTGGGATTCACGGGCTCCTC
CTGAAGATGCTAAAGAACTGGCCGCTTTGCGCTCTGCGCGAGGACGAGCTCAGGTTTTTGCACCTATCCC
TGACCAAGCTGCTGACCCTAAGTGTTAACTTTTACCTGTGGCGGGAAGCCGTGATAAATACTGGAAACCG
CACGAATCGTGTGTTGGCACGCAAGGTGCCGGATGAATACTGGTACCTGCTTTACCGGGCCCTGGCCCGG
GTGGGCTTCCCGGCAGAGGCCCTGCGCCCCGGTAACCGCTCACGGTCTCTTTGTCTGTTTTTGCATGACC
GGCCTGATGTCACAGGGGCCGTCTGTGCATGTGTGTGGGCGCAGCTTGGACTGCGCAGGGCGCCGGACCT
GAGCCAGGTCACCCTGGCTGACGGAAATCTGCTCTTCAACCTTGGCAGTGTCCTCCCTAACCGCCTGGTG
GTGGGTGTCCTCTACTGCCTTG
