[The description below was written by a language model from this plasmid's Addgene catalogue record.]
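Description:
MSCV-N BVLF1.5 is a retroviral mammalian expression plasmid built on the MSCV-N FLAGHA backbone, a murine stem cell virus-type vector. It carries an 816 bp open reading frame, BVLF1.5 (also listed as HHV4_BVLF1), from human herpesvirus 4 (Epstein-Barr virus). The ORF was introduced by Gateway recombination and sits in frame with backbone-encoded N-terminal FLAG and HA epitopes, so the viral protein is made with a tandem tag suited to detection and sequential affinity purification. The depositor notes that the Gateway junction leaves vector-derived nucleotides in frame at the 3' end of the insert, so the translated protein carries a short stretch of extra residues at its C-terminus. This should be kept in mind when interpreting protein size or C-terminal function.

In bacteria the plasmid is maintained under ampicillin selection and is described as low copy. Transduced or transfected mammalian cells are selected with puromycin. The record lists "PKG" as the promoter, probably meaning the phosphoglycerate kinase (PGK) promoter. In MSCV vectors of this kind, PGK usually drives the puromycin marker while the viral LTR drives the insert, but the record does not spell out this arrangement and no feature table is available to confirm it. The listed total size (7478 bp) is smaller than the empty backbone (8162 bp), consistent with the insert replacing a larger Gateway cassette.

The construct belongs to a collection of tagged tumour virus ORFs, with part of it derived from another laboratory's plasmid. The collection was made to study how viral proteins perturb host cell networks, which fits stable expression in human cells followed by interaction or expression profiling.
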