Addgene plasmid #37949: MSCV-N BVLF1.5
Depositing lab: Karl Munger. Depositing organization: Brigham and Women's Hospital. Publication: Interpreting cancer genomes using systematic host network perturbations by tumour virus proteins. Rozenblatt-Rosen O, Deo RC, Padi M, Adelmant G, Calderwood MA, Rolland T, Grace M, Dricot A, Askenazi M, Tavares M, Pevzner SJ, Abderazzaq F, Byrdsong D, Carvunis AR, Chen AA, Cheng J, Correll M, Duarte M, Fan C, Feltkamp MC, Ficarro SB, Franchi R, Garg BK, Gulbahce N, Hao T, Holthaus AM, James R, Korkhin A, Litovchick L, Mar JC, Pak TR, Rabello S, Rubio R, Shen Y, Singh S, Spangle JM, Tasan M, Wanamaker S, Webber JT, Roecklein-Canfield J, Johannsen E, Barabasi AL, Beroukhim R, Kieff E, Cusick ME, Hill DE, Munger K, Marto JA, Quackenbush J, Roth FP, DeCaprio JA, Vidal M. Nature. 2012 Jul 26;487(7408):491-5. 10.1038/nature11288 PubMed 22810586.
Backbone
  Vector backbone: MSCV-N FLAGHA
  Backbone size w/o insert (bp): 8162
  Total vector size (bp): 7478
  Vector type: Mammalian Expression, Retroviral
  Selectable markers: Puromycin
Growth in bacteria
  Bacterial resistance: Ampicillin, 100 μg/mL
  Growth temperature: 37°C
  Growth strain: DH5alpha
  Copy number: Low Copy
Gene/Insert
  Gene/Insert name: BVLF1.5 (alt names: HHV BVLF1.5; HHV4_BVLF1)
  Species: H. Herpesvirus 4 (EBV)
  Insert size (bp): 816
  GenBank ID: YP_401726.1
  Entrez Gene: BVLF1 (a.k.a. HHV4_BVLF1)
  Promoter: PKG
  Tag / fusion protein: Flag (N terminal on backbone); HA (N terminal on backbone)
  Cloning method: Gateway Cloning
  Sequencing primers: 5′ LXSN 5'; 3′ MSCV-N seq. rev
Resource information
  A portion of this plasmid was derived from a plasmid made by: E. Kieff lab
Terms and licenses: Academic/Nonprofit Terms; Industry Terms: Not Available to Industry
Depositor comments: Note that the Gateway cloning reaction has left several vector-based nucleotides in frame with the 3' end of the insert, leaving additional amino acid residues [PTFLYKVVR] fused to the C-terminus of translated protein.
How to cite: MSCV-N BVLF1.5 was a gift from Karl Munger (Addgene plasmid # 37949 ; http://n2t.net/addgene:37949 ; RRID:Addgene_37949)
